>Addgene plasmid #35929 | pcDNA-Wnt4-V5 | depositor full sequence | sequence record 44195 | pcDNA-Wnt4-V5 sequence 6594 bps
GACGGATCGGGAGATCTCCCGATCCCCTATGGTCGACTCTCAGTACAATCTGCTCTGATGCCGCATAGTT
AAGCCAGTATCTGCTCCCTGCTTGTGTGTTGGAGGTCGCTGAGTAGTGCGCGAGCAAAATTTAAGCTACA
ACAAGGCAAGGCTTGACCGACAATTGCATGAAGAATCTGCTTAGGGTTAGGCGTTTTGCGCTGCTTCGCG
ATGTACGGGCCAGATATACGCGTTGACATTGATTATTGACTAGTTATTAATAGTAATCAATTACGGGGTC
ATTAGTTCATAGCCCATATATGGAGTTCCGCGTTACATAACTTACGGTAAATGGCCCGCCTGGCTGACCG
CCCAACGACCCCCGCCCATTGACGTCAATAATGACGTATGTTCCCATAGTAACGCCAATAGGGACTTTCC
ATTGACGTCAATGGGTGGACTATTTACGGTAAACTGCCCACTTGGCAGTACATCAAGTGTATCATATGCC
AAGTACGCCCCCTATTGACGTCAATGACGGTAAATGGCCCGCCTGGCATTATGCCCAGTACATGACCTTA
TGGGACTTTCCTACTTGGCAGTACATCTACGTATTAGTCATCGCTATTACCATGGTGATGCGGTTTTGGC
AGTACATCAATGGGCGTGGATAGCGGTTTGACTCACGGGGATTTCCAAGTCTCCACCCCATTGACGTCAA
TGGGAGTTTGTTTTGGCACCAAAATCAACGGGACTTTCCAAAATGTCGTAACAACTCCGCCCCATTGACG
CAAATGGGCGGTAGGCGTGTACGGTGGGAGGTCTATATAAGCAGAGCTCTCTGGCTAACTAGAGAACCCA
CTGCTTACTGGCTTATCGAAATTAATACGACTCACTATAGGGAGACCCAAGCTGGCTAGTTAAGCTATCA
ACAAGTTTGTACAAAAAAGCAGGCTCCGCGGCCGCCCCCTTCACCATGAGTCCCCGCTCGTGCCTGCGTT
CGCTGCGCCTCCTCGTCTTCGCCGTCTTCTCAGCCGCCGCGAGCAACTGGCTGTACCTGGCCAAGCTGTC
GTCGGTGGGGAGCATCTCAGAGGAGGAGACGTGCGAGAAACTCAAGGGCCTGATCCAGAGGCAGGTGCAG
ATGTGCAAGCGGAACCTGGAAGTCATGGACTCGGTGCGCCGCGGTGCCCAGCTGGCCATTGAGGAGTGCC
AGTACCAGTTCCGGAACCGGCGCTGGAACTGCTCCACACTCGACTCCTTGCCCGTCTTCGGCAAGGTGGT
GACGCAAGGGACTCGGGAGGCGGCCTTCGTGTACGCCATCTCTTCGGCAGGTGTGGCCTTTGCAGTGACG
CGGGCGTGCAGCAGTGGGGAGCTGGAGAAGTGCGGCTGTGACAGGACAGTGCATGGGGTCAGCCCACAGG
GCTTCCAGTGGTCAGGATGCTCTGACAACATCGCCTACGGTGTGGCTTTCTCACAGTCGTTTGTGGATGT
GCGGGAGAGAAGCAAGGGGGCCTCGTCCAGCAGAGCCCTCATGAACCTCCACAACAATGAGGCCGGCAGG
AAGGCCATCCTGACACACATGCGGGTGGAATGCAAGTGCCACGGGGTGTCAGGCTCCTGTGAGGTAAAGA
CGTGCTGGCGAGCCGTGCCGCCCTTCCGCCAGGTGGGTCACGCACTGAAGGAGAAGTTTGATGGTGCCAC
TGAGGTGGAGCCACGCCGCGTGGGCTCCTCCAGGGCACTGGTGCCACGCAACGCACAGTTCAAGCCGCAC
ACAGATGAGGACCTGGTGTACTTGGAGCCTAGCCCCGACTTCTGTGAGCAGGACATGCGCAGCGGCGTGC
TGGGCACGAGGGGCCGCACATGCAACAAGACGTCCAAGGCCATCGACGGCTGTGAGCTGCTGTGCTGTGG
CCGCGGCTTCCACACGGCGCAGGTGGAGCTGGCTGAACGCTGCAGCTGCAAATTCCACTGGTGCTGCTTC
GTCAAGTGCCGGCAGTGCCAGCGGCTCGTGGAGTTGCACACGTGCCGATGCATTCTGAAGGGTGGGCGCG
CCGACCCAGCTTTCTTGTACAAAGTGGTTGATCTAGAGGGCCCGCGGTTCGAAGGTAAGCCTATCCCTAA
CCCTCTCCTCGGTCTCGATTCTACGCGTACCGGTTAGTAATGAGTTTAAACGGGGGAGGCTAACTGAAAC
ACGGAAGGAGACAATACCGGAAGGAACCCGCGCTATGACGGCAATAAAAAGACAGAATAAAACGCACGGG
TGTTGGGTCGTTTGTTCATAAACGCGGGGTTCGGTCCCAGGGCTGGCACTCTGTCGATACCCCACCGAGA
CCCCATTGGGGCCAATACGCCCGCGTTTCTTCCTTTTCCCCACCCCACCCCCCAAGTTCGGGTGAAGGCC
CAGGGCTCGCAGCCAACGTCGGGGCGGCAGGCCCTGCCATAGCAGATCTGCGCAGCTGGGGCTCTAGGGG
GTATCCCC
[124 nt withheld, positions 2459-2582]
C
[32 nt withheld, positions 2584-2615]
CA
[57 nt withheld, positions 2618-2674]
A
[49 nt withheld, positions 2676-2724]
CCTTTGACGTTGGAGTCCACGTTCTTT
[37 nt withheld, positions 2752-2788]
ACCCTATCTCGGTCTATTCTTTTGATTTATAAGGGATTTTGGGGATTTCGGCCTATTGGTTAAAAAATGA
GCTGATTTAACAAAAATTTAACGCGAATTAATTCTGTGGAATGTGTGTCAGTTAGGGTGTGGAAAGTCCC
CAGGCTCCCCAGCAGGCAGAAGTATGCAAAGCATGCATCTCAATTAGTCAGCAACCAGGTGTGGAAAGTC
CCCAGGCTCCCCAGCAGGCAGAAGTATGCAAAGCATGCATCTCAATTAGTCAGCAACCATAGTCCCGCCC
CTAACTCCGCCCATCCCGCCCCTAACTCCGCCCAGTTCCGCCCATTCTCCGCCCCATGGCTGACTAATTT
TTTTTATTTATGCAGAGGCCGAGGCCGCCTCTGCCTCTGAGCTATTCCAGAAGTAGTGAGGAGGCTTTTT
TGGAGGCCTAGGCTTTTGCAAAAAGCTCCCGGGAGCTTGTATATCCATTTTCGGATCTGATCAAGAGACA
GGATGAGGATCGTTTCGCATGATTGAACAAGATGGATTGCACGCAGGTTCTCCGGCCGCTTGGGTGGAGA
GGCTATTCGGCTATGACTGGGCACAACAGACAATCGGCTGCTCTGATGCCGCCGTGTTCCGGCTGTCAGC
GCAGGGGCGCCCGGTTCTTTTTGTCAAGACCGACCTGTCCGGTGCCCTGAATGAACTGCAGGACGAGGCA
GCGCGGCTATCGTGGCTGGCCACGACGGGCGTTCCTTGCGCAGCTGTGCTCGACGTTGTCACTGAAGCGG
GAAGGGACTGGCTGCTATTGGGCGAAGTGCCGGGGCAGGATCTCCTGTCATCTCACCTTGCTCCTGCCGA
GAAAGTATCCATCATGGCTGATGCAATGCGGCGGCTGCATACGCTTGATCCGGCTACCTGCCCATTCGAC
CACCAAGCGAAACATCGCATCGAGCGAGCACGTACTCGGATGGAAGCCGGTCTTGTCGATCAGGATGATC
TGGACGAAGAGCATCAGGGGCTCGCGCCAGCCGAACTGTTCGCCAGGCTCAAGGCGCGCATGCCCGACGG
CGAGGATCTCGTCGTGACCCATGGCGATGCCTGCTTGCCGAATATCATGGTGGAAAATGGCCGCTTTTCT
GGATTCATCGACTGTGGCCGGCTGGGTGTGGCGGACCGCTATCAGGACATAGCGTTGGCTACCCGTGATA
TTGCTGAAGAGCTTGGCGGCGAATGGGCTGACCGCTTCCTCGTGCTTTACGGTATCGCCGCTCCCGATTC
GCAGCGCATCGCCTTCTATCGCCTTCTTGACGAGTTCTTCTGAGCGGGACTCTGGGGTTCGCGAAATGAC
CGACCAAGCGACGCCCAACCTGCCATCACGAGATTTCGATTCCACCGCCGCCTTCTATGAAAGGTTGGGC
TTCGGAATCGTTTTCCGGGACGCCGGCTGGATGATCCTCCAGCGCGGGGATCTCATGCTGGAGTTCTTCG
CCCACCCCAACTTGTTTATTGCAGCTTATAATGGTTACAAATAAAGCAATAGCATCACAAATTTCACAAA
TAAAGCATTTTTTTCACTGCATTCTAGTTGTGGTTTGTCCAAACTCATCAATGTATCTTATCATGTCTGT
ATACCGTCGACCTCTAGCTAGAGCTTGGCGTAATCATGGTCATAGCTGTTTCCTGTGTGAAATTGTTATC
CGCTCACAATTCCACACAACATACGAGCCGGAAGCATAAAGTGTAAAGCCTGGGGTGCCTAATGAGTGAG
CTAACTCACATTAATTGCGTTGCGCTCACTGCCCGCTTTCCAGTCGGGAAACCTGTCGTGCCAGCTGCAT
TAATGAATCGGCCAACGCGCGGGGAGAGGCGGTTTGCGTATTGGGCGCTCTTCCGCTTCCTCGCTCACTG
ACTCGCTGCGCTCGGTCGTTCGGCTGCGGCGAGCGGTATCAGCTCACTCAAAGGCGGTAATACGGTTATC
CACAGAATCAGGGGATAACGCAGGAAAGAACATGTGAGCAAAAGGCCAGCAAAAGGCCAGGAACCGTAAA
AAGGCCGCGTTGCTGGCGTTTTTCCATAGGCTCCGCCCCCCTGACGAGCATCACAAAAATCGACGCTCAA
GTCAGAGGTGGCGAAACCCGACAGGACTATAAAGATACCAGGCGTTTCCCCCTGGAAGCTCCCTCGTGCG
CTCTCCTGTTCCGACCCTGCCGCTTACCGGATACCTGTCCGCCTTTCTCCCTTCGGGAAGCGTGGCGCTT
TCTCAATGCTCACGCTGTAGGTATCTCAGTTCGGTGTAGGTCGTTCGCTCCAAGCTGGGCTGTGTGCACG
AACCCCCCGTTCAGCCCGACCGCTGCGCCTTATCCGGTAACTATCGTCTTGAGTCCAACCCGGTAAGACA
CGACTTATCGCCACTGGCAGCAGCCACTGGTAACAGGATTAGCAGAGCGAGGTATGTAGGCGGTGCTACA
GAGTTCTTGAAGTGGTGGCCTAACTACGGCTACACTAGAAGGACAGTATTTGGTATCTGCGCTCTGCTGA
AGCCAGTTACCTTCGGAAAAAGAGTTGGTAGCTCTTGATCCGGCAAACAAACCACCGCTGGTAGCGGTGG
TTTTTTTGTTTGCAAGCAGCAGATTACGCGCAGAAAAAAAGGATCTCAAGAAGATCCTTTGATCTTTTCT
ACGGGGTCTGACGCTCAGTGGAACGAAAACTCACGTTAAGGGATTTTGGTCATGAGATTATCAAAAAGGA
TCTTCACCTAGATCCTTTTAAATTAAAAATGAAGTTTTAAATCAATCTAAAGTATATATGAGTAAACTTG
GTCTGACAGTTACCAATGCTTAATCAGTGAGGCACCTATCTCAGCGATCTGTCTATTTCGTTCATCCATA
GTTGCCTGACTCCCCGTCGTGTAGATAACTACGATACGGGAGGGCTTACCATCTGGCCCCAGTGCTGCAA
TGATACCGCGAGACCCACGCTCACCGGCTCCAGATTTATCAGCAATAAACCAGCCAGCCGGAAGGGCCGA
GCGCAGAAGTGGTCCTGCAACTTTATCCGCCTCCATCCAGTCTATTAATTGTTGCCGGGAAGCTAGAGTA
AGTAGTTCGCCAGTTAATAGTTTGCGCAACGTTGTTGCCATTGCTACAGGCATCGTGGTGTCACGCTCGT
CGTTTGGTATGGCTTCATTCAGCTCCGGTTCCCAACGATCAAGGCGAGTTACATGATCCCCCATGTTGTG
CAAAAAAGCGGTTAGCTCCTTCGGTCCTCCGATCGTTGTCAGAAGTAAGTTGGCCGCAGTGTTATCACTC
ATGGTTATGGCAGCACTGCATAATTCTCTTACTGTCATGCCATCCGTAAGATGCTTTTCTGTGACTGGTG
AGTACTCAACCAAGTCATTCTGAGAATAGTGTATGCGGCGACCGAGTTGCTCTTGCCCGGCGTCAATACG
GGATAATACCGCGCCACATAGCAGAACTTTAAAAGTGCTCATCATTGGAAAACGTTCTTCGGGGCGAAAA
CTCTCAAGGATCTTACCGCTGTTGAGATCCAGTTCGATGTAACCCACTCGTGCACCCAACTGATCTTCAG
CATCTTTTACTTTCACCAGCGTTTCTGGGTGAGCAAAAACAGGAAGGCAAAATGCCGCAAAAAAGGGAAT
AAGGGCGACACGGAAATGTTGAATACTCATACTCTTCCTTTTTCAATATTATTGAAGCATTTATCAGGGT
TATTGTCTCATGAGCGGATACATATTTGAATGTATTTAGAAAAATAAACAAATAGGGGTTCCGCGCACAT
TTCCCCGAAAAGTGCCACCTGACGTC
Features (pLannotate 1.2.2; 23 found; start..end, strand, type, name):
     36..80      -  misc_feature   bom (fragment): basis of mobility region from pBR322
    235..614     +  enhancer       CMV enhancer: human cytomegalovirus immediate early enhancer
    615..818     +  promoter       CMV promoter: human cytomegalovirus (CMV) immediate early promoter
    814..847     +  LTR            5' LTR (truncated) (fragment): truncated 5' long terminal repeat (LTR) from HIV-1
    863..881     +  promoter       T7 promoter: promoter for bacteriophage T7 RNA polymerase
    911..935     +  protein_bind   attB1: mutant version of attB; recombination site for the Gateway® BP reaction BP Clonase™
    956..2008    +  CDS            WNT4: WNT4_HUMAN - Experimental evidence at protein level: Swiss-Prot protein existence level 1. Ligand for members of the frizzled family of seven transmembrane receptors (Probable). Plays an important role in the embryonic development of the urogenital tract and the lung (PubMed:15317892, PubMed:16959810, PubMed:18179883, PubMed:18182450). Required for normal mesenchyme to epithelium transition during embryonic kidney development. Required for the formation of early epithelial renal vesicles during kidney development (By similarity). Required for normal formation of the Mullerian duct in females,
   2034..2058    -  protein_bind   attB2: mutant version of attB; recombination site for the Gateway® BP reaction BP Clonase™
   2084..2125    +  CDS            V5 tag: epitope tag from simian virus 5
   2209..2257    +  polyA_signal   HSV TK poly(A) signal: herpes simplex virus thymidine kinase polyadenylation signal (Cole and Stacy, 1985)
   2348..2364    -  polyA_signal   bGH poly(A) signal (fragment): bovine growth hormone polyadenylation signal
   2459..2887    +  rep_origin     f1 ori (sequence partly withheld): f1 bacteriophage origin of replication; arrow indicates direction of (+) strand synthesis
   2901..3230    +  promoter       SV40 promoter: SV40 enhancer and early promoter
   3297..4088    +  CDS            neo: KKA2_KLEPN - Also known as kan, nptII. Experimental evidence at protein level: Swiss-Prot protein existence level 1. Resistance to kanamycin, neomycin, paromomycin, ribostamycin, butirosin and gentamicin B. From Klebsiella pneumoniae.
   4114..4272    +  CDS            ble (fragment): BLE_KLEPN - Experimental evidence at protein level: Swiss-Prot protein existence level 1. Binding protein with a strong affinity to the bleomycin family of antibiotics. Binds to CL990; an antimitotic-antibiotic compound. From Klebsiella pneumoniae.
   4267..4388    +  polyA_signal   SV40 poly(A) signal: SV40 polyadenylation signal
   4461..4477    -  protein_bind   lac operator: The lac repressor binds to the lac operator to inhibit transcription in E. coli. This inhibition can be relieved by adding lactose or isopropyl-β-D-thiogalactopyranoside (IPTG). lac repressor encoded by lacI
   4485..4515    -  promoter       lac promoter: promoter for the E. coli lac operon
   4530..4551    -  protein_bind   CAP binding site: CAP binding activates transcription in the presence of cAMP. E. coli catabolite activator protein
   4564..4656    -  CDS            lacI (fragment): lac repressor; lacI; The lac repressor binds to the lac operator to inhibit transcription in E. coli. This inhibition can be relieved by adding lactose or isopropyl-β-D-thiogalactopyranoside (IPTG).
   4839..5427    -  rep_origin     ori: high-copy-number ColE1/pMB1/pBR322/pUC origin of replication
   5598..6458    -  CDS            AmpR: β-lactamase; bla; confers resistance to ampicillin, carbenicillin, and related antibiotics
   6459..6563    -  promoter       AmpR promoter: bla
