[The description below was written by a language model from this plasmid's Addgene catalogue record and pLannotate feature annotations shown in this document.]
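Description:
pcDNA-Wnt4-V5 is a mammalian expression plasmid carrying the human WNT4 open reading frame in the pcDNA3.2/V5-DEST backbone, a Gateway destination vector. It is propagated in E. coli through a high-copy ColE1/pUC-type origin and selected with ampicillin via the β-lactamase gene. An f1 origin is also present. For mammalian cells, an SV40 enhancer/early promoter drives a neomycin phosphotransferase gene terminated by an SV40 polyadenylation signal, which would allow G418 selection of stable transfectants. The annotated sequence is 6,594 nt, shorter than the listed empty backbone size, as expected when the destination cassette is replaced by the insert.

The payload is transcribed from the CMV immediate early enhancer and promoter. A T7 promoter lies just downstream, serving as a sequencing primer site and potentially for in vitro transcription. The WNT4 coding sequence is flanked by attB1 and attB2 sites, the scars typical of Gateway recombination, although the catalogue lists the cloning method as restriction enzyme. The coding sequence is followed by the backbone-encoded V5 epitope, recorded as a C-terminal tag, and an HSV thymidine kinase polyadenylation signal. The insert carries one silent C-to-T change at position 492, so the encoded protein is unaltered. Several short annotations (fragments of an HIV-1 LTR, bGH poly(A), ble and lacI) appear to be partial sequence matches rather than functional elements.

WNT4 is a secreted ligand for Frizzled receptors with roles in kidney and urogenital tract development. This plasmid belongs to a uniform library of human Wnt expression constructs, and the V5 tag allows the Wnts to be detected with a common antibody when their expression, secretion and signalling activities are compared in transfected mammalian cells.
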