Addgene plasmid #35929: pcDNA-Wnt4-V5
Depositing lab: Marian Waterman. Depositing organization: University of California, Irvine. Publication: A uniform human Wnt expression library reveals a shared secretory pathway and unique signaling activities. Najdi R, Proffitt K, Sprowl S, Kaur S, Yu J, Covey TM, Virshup DM, Waterman ML. Differentiation. 2012 Sep;84(2):203-13. doi: 10.1016/j.diff.2012.06.004. Epub 2012 Jul 9. PubMed 22784633.
Backbone
  Vector backbone: pcDNA3.2/V5-DEST
  Backbone manufacturer: Invitrogen
  Backbone size w/o insert (bp): 7711
  Vector type: Mammalian Expression
Growth in bacteria
  Bacterial resistance: Ampicillin, 100 μg/mL
  Growth temperature: 37°C
  Growth strain: DH5alpha
  Copy number: High Copy
Gene/Insert
  Gene/Insert name: Wnt4 (alt name: Wnt4)
  Species: H. sapiens (human)
  Insert size (bp): 1062
  Mutation: Silent Mutation C (492) --> T
  Entrez Gene: WNT4 (a.k.a. SERKAL, WNT-4)
  Promoter: CMV
  Tag / fusion protein: V5 (C terminal on backbone)
  Cloning method: Restriction Enzyme
  Sequencing primers: 5′ T7-FWD; 3′ V5-Reverse
Terms and licenses: Academic/Nonprofit Terms; Industry Terms: Not Available to Industry
How to cite: pcDNA-Wnt4-V5 was a gift from Marian Waterman (Addgene plasmid # 35929 ; http://n2t.net/addgene:35929 ; RRID:Addgene_35929)
