>Addgene plasmid #35929 | pcDNA-Wnt4-V5 | addgene partial sequence | sequence record 50925 | TK-pA-R 5'-ttgtctccttccgtgtttca-3'
ACTCATTACTAACCGGTACGCGTAGAATCGAGACCGAGGAGAGGGTTAGGGATAGGCTTACCTTCGAACC
GCGGGCCCTCTAGATCAACCACTTTGTACAAGAAAGCTGGGTCGGCGCGCCCACCCTTCAGAATGCATCG
GCACGTGTGCAACTCCACGAGCCGCTGGCACTGCCGGCACTTGACGAAGCAGCACCAGTGGAATTTGCAG
CTGCAGCGTTCAGCCAGCTCCACCTGCGCCGTGTGGAAGCCGCGGCCACAGCACAGCAGCTCACAGCCGT
CGATGGCCTTGGACGTCTTGTTGCATGTGCGGCCCCTCGTGCCCAGCACGCCGCTGCGCATGTCCTGCTC
ACAGAAGTCGGGGCTAGGCTCCAAGTACACCAGGTCCTCATCTGTGTGCGGCTTGAACTGTGCGTTGCGT
GGCACCAGTGCCCTGGAGGAGCCCACGCGGCGTGGCTCCACCTCAGTGGCACCATCAAACTTCTCCTTCA
GTGCGTGACCCACCTGGCGGAAGGGCGGCACGGCTCGCCAGCACGTCTTTACCTCACAGGAGCCTGACAC
CCCGTGGCACTTGCATTCCACCCGCATGTGTGTCAGGATGGCCTTCCTGCCGGCCTCATTGTTGTGGAGG
TTCATGAGGGCTCTGCTGGACGAGGCCCCCTTGCTTCTCTCCCGCACATCCACAAACGACTGTGAGAAAG
CCACACCGTAGGCGATGTTGTCAGAGCATCCTGACCACTGGAAGCCCTGTGGGCTGACCCCATGCACTGT
CCTGTCACAGCCGCACTTCTCCAGCTCCCCAC
